Addgene plasmid #238690: STAG1-HaloTag Vector
Purpose: Express STAG1-HaloTag Fusion Protein in Mammalian Cells under a CMV promoter
Depositing lab: Promega Corporation.
Backbone
  Vector backbone: pFC221K HaloTag(R) CMV-Blast BiBRET Vector
  Vector type: Mammalian Expression
  Selectable markers: Blasticidin
Growth in bacteria
  Bacterial resistance: Kanamycin, 50 μg/mL
  Growth temperature: 37°C
  Growth strain: DH5alpha
  Copy number: High Copy
Gene/Insert
  Gene/Insert name: STAG1
  Species: H. sapiens (human)
  Mutation: None
  Entrez Gene: STAG1 (a.k.a. SA1, SCC3A)
  Promoter: CMV
  Tag / fusion protein: HaloTag (R) (C terminal on backbone)
  Cloning method: Other
Terms and licenses: Academic/Nonprofit Terms; Industry Terms
How to cite: STAG1-HaloTag Vector was a gift from Promega Corporation (Addgene plasmid # 238690 ; http://n2t.net/addgene:238690 ; RRID:Addgene_238690)
