[The description below was written by a language model from this plasmid's Addgene catalogue record and pLannotate feature annotations shown in this document.]
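Description:
STAG1-HaloTag Vector is a mammalian expression plasmid of about 8.9 kb built on the pFC221K HaloTag CMV-Blast BiBRET backbone. It produces human STAG1 (also known as SA1 or SCC3A), a subunit of the cohesin complex that holds sister chromatids together after DNA replication, as a fusion with a C-terminal HaloTag. The plasmid is maintained at high copy in E. coli through a ColE1/pUC-type origin. Bacterial selection is with kanamycin, provided by a neo/nptII gene driven by the synthetic bacterial EM7 promoter. A single loxP site is annotated just upstream of this cassette, but the record does not explain its purpose.

Expression is driven by the human cytomegalovirus immediate-early enhancer and promoter, followed by a chimeric β-globin/immunoglobulin intron that generally improves transcript processing and expression. A T7 promoter immediately upstream of the coding region could also allow in vitro transcription. The unmutated STAG1 open reading frame is joined through a linker containing a TEV protease recognition site to HaloTag, so the tag can be cleaved from the STAG1 portion. An SV40 polyadenylation signal lies downstream of the fusion. HaloTag is a modified bacterial dehalogenase that bonds covalently to chloroalkane ligands, which allows fluorescent labelling, capture or pull-down of the fusion. The backbone name suggests use in BRET-type proximity assays, although the record gives no further detail. A separate cassette in the opposite orientation, consisting of the SV40 enhancer/early promoter, blasticidin S deaminase and a synthetic poly(A) signal, permits blasticidin selection of transfected mammalian cells.
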