Features (pLannotate 1.2.2; 19 found; start..end, strand, type, name):
      3..84      -  polyA_signal   SV40 poly(A) signal: SV40 polyadenylation signal
    107..190     -  CDS            large T antigen (fragment): large T antigen from SV40 (simian virus 40)
    255..620     +  enhancer       CMV enhancer: human cytomegalovirus immediate early enhancer
    622..821     +  promoter       CMV promoter: human cytomegalovirus (CMV) immediate early promoter
    960..1092    +  intron         chimeric intron: chimera between introns from human β-globin and immunoglobulin heavy chain genes
   1136..1154    +  promoter       T7 promoter: promoter for bacteriophage T7 RNA polymerase
   1168..4941    +  CDS            STAG1: STAG1_HUMAN - Also known as SA1, SCC3 Experimental evidence at protein level: Swiss-Prot protein existence level 1. Component of cohesin complex, a complex required for the cohesion of sister chromatids after DNA replication. The cohesin complex apparently forms a large proteinaceous ring within which sister chromatids can be trapped. At anaphase, the complex is cleaved and dissociates from chromatin, allowing sister chromatids to segregate. The cohesin complex may also play a role in spindle pole assembly during mitosis. From Homo sapiens (Human).
   4963..4983    +  CDS            TEV site: tobacco etch virus (TEV) protease recognition and cleavage site
   4999..5882    +  CDS            HaloTag® (fragment): modified bacterial dehalogenase that forms covalent bonds with chloroalkane derivatives
   5893..5921    +  misc_feature   MCS (fragment): pUC18/19 multiple cloning site
   5970..6091    -  polyA_signal   SV40 poly(A) signal: SV40 polyadenylation signal
   6114..6182    -  CDS            large T antigen (fragment): large T antigen from SV40 (simian virus 40)
   6206..6239    +  protein_bind   loxP: Cre-mediated recombination occurs in the 8-bp core sequence (GCATACAT). Cre recombinase
   6249..6296    +  promoter       EM7 promoter: synthetic bacterial promoter&nbsp
   6328..7119    +  CDS            neo: KKA2_KLEPN - Also known as kan, nptII. Experimental evidence at protein level: Swiss-Prot protein existence level 1. Resistance to kanamycin, neomycin, paromomycin, ribostamycin, butirosin and gentamicin B. From Klebsiella pneumoniae.
   7280..7868    -  rep_origin     ori: high-copy-number ColE1/pMB1/pBR322/pUC origin of replication
   7994..8042    -  polyA_signal   poly(A) signal: synthetic polyadenylation signal
   8066..8464    -  CDS            BSD: blasticidin S deaminase; Aspergillus terreus BSD; confers resistance to blasticidin
   8495..8852    -  promoter       SV40 promoter: SV40 enhancer and early promoter
>Addgene plasmid #238690 | STAG1-HaloTag Vector | addgene full sequence | sequence record 481972 | Addgene NGS Result
CGGCAGTGAAAAAAATGCTTTATTTGTGAAATTTGTGATGCTATTGCTTTATTTGTAACCATTATAAGCT
GCAATAAACAAGTTAACAACAACAATTGCATTCATTTTATGTTTCAGGTTCAGGGGGAGGTGTGGGAGGT
TTTTTAAAGCAAGTAAAACCTCTACAAATGTGGTATGGCTGATTATGATCCGCGGCCGCAATACGTCGAC
GTTATCAGCTGACTTCGTACGAGAGCCTAGGATTATGGCGCGCCACTAGTTATTAATAGTAATCAATTAC
GGGGTCATTAGTTCATAGCCCATATATGGAGTTCCGCGTTACATAACTTACGGTAAATGGCCCGCCTGGC
TGACCGCCCAACGACCCCCGCCCATTGACGTCAATAATGACGTATGTTCCCATAGTAACGCCAATAGGGA
CTTTCCATTGACGTCAATGGGTGGAGTATTTACGGTAAACTGCCCACTTGGCAGTACATCAAGTGTATCA
TATGCCAAGTCCGCCCCCTATTGACGTCAATGACGGTAAATGGCCCGCCTGGCATTATGCCCAGTACATG
ACCTTACGGGACTTTCCTACTTGGCAGTACATCTACGTATTAGTCATCGCTATTACCATGGTGATGCGGT
TTTGGCAGTACACCAATGGGCGTGGATAGCGGTTTGACTCACGGGGATTTCCAAGTCTCCACCCCATTGA
CGTCAATGGGAGTTTGTTTTGGCACCAAAATCAACGGGACTTTCCAAAATGTCGTAATAACCCCGCCCCG
TTGACGCAAATGGGCGGTAGGCGTGTACGGTGGGAGGTCTATATAAGCAGAGCTGGTTTAGTGAACCGTC
AGATCACTAGAAGCTTTATTGCGGTAGTTTATCACAGTTAAATTGCTAACGCAGTCAGTGCTTCTGACAC
AACAGTCTCGAACTTAAGCTGCAGAAGTTGGTCGTGAGGCACTGGGCAGGTAAGTATCAAGGTTACAAGA
CAGGTTTAAGGAGACCAATAGAAACTGGGCTTGTCGAGACAGAGAAGACTCTTGCGTTTCTGATAGGCAC
CTATTGGTCTTACTGACATCCACTTTGCCTTTCTCTCCACAGGTGTCCACTCCCAGTTCAATTACAGCTC
TTAAGGCTAGAGTATTAATACGACTCACTATAGGGCTAGCGATCGCCATGATTACTTCAGAATTACCAGT
GTTACAGGATTCAACTAATGAAACTACTGCCCATTCCGATGCTGGCAGCGAGCTTGAAGAAACAGAGGTC
AAAGGAAAAAGAAAAAGGGGTCGTCCTGGCCGGCCTCCATCTACAAATAAGAAACCTCGAAAATCTCCAG
GTGAGAAGAGCAGAATTGAAGCTGGAATTAGAGGAGCAGGCCGTGGAAGAGCTAATGGACACCCTCAACA
GAATGGGGAAGGGGAGCCTGTCACATTATTTGAGGTGGTGAAACTGGGGAAAAGTGCAATGCAGTCCGTG
GTGGATGACTGGATTGAATCATATAAACAAGACAGGGACATCGCACTTCTGGATTTAATCAACTTTTTTA
TCCAGTGTTCAGGATGTCGAGGTACTGTGAGAATAGAGATGTTTCGAAATATGCAGAATGCAGAAATCAT
CAGAAAAATGACTGAAGAATTTGATGAGGACAGTGGTGATTATCCTCTTACCATGCCTGGACCTCAGTGG
AAAAAATTTCGTTCAAACTTTTGTGAATTTATTGGAGTCCTGATTCGACAGTGTCAGTATAGCATAATTT
ATGATGAGTATATGATGGACACAGTAATCTCCCTTTTGACGGGTTTGTCAGACTCCCAGGTCAGAGCTTT
TAGGCATACAAGTACCCTGGCTGCCATGAAGCTCATGACTGCTCTGGTGAATGTTGCCTTAAACCTCAGT
ATTCATCAGGATAATACCCAGAGACAATATGAAGCCGAGAGAAATAAAATGATTGGGAAGAGAGCCAATG
AAAGGTTGGAGTTACTACTTCAGAAACGCAAAGAGCTGCAAGAAAATCAGGATGAAATCGAAAATATGAT
GAACTCTATTTTTAAGGGTATATTTGTTCATAGATACCGTGATGCTATTGCTGAGATTAGAGCCATTTGT
ATTGAAGAAATTGGAGTATGGATGAAAATGTATAGTGATGCCTTCCTAAATGACAGTTACCTAAAATATG
TTGGCTGGACTCTTCATGACAGGCAAGGGGAAGTCAGGCTGAAGTGTTTGAAAGCTCTGCAGAGTCTATA
TACCAATAGAGAATTATTCCCCAAATTGGAACTATTCACTAACCGATTCAAGGATCGCATTGTATCAATG
ACACTTGATAAAGAATATGATGTTGCTGTGGAAGCTATTCGATTGGTTACTCTGATACTTCATGGAAGTG
AAGAAGCTCTTTCCAATGAAGACTGTGAAAATGTTTACCACTTGGTGTACTCGGCACATCGCCCTGTTGC
TGTGGCAGCTGGAGAGTTCCTTCACAAAAAGCTATTTAGCAGACATGACCCACAAGCAGAAGAAGCATTA
GCAAAGAGGAGGGGAAGAAACAGCCCGAATGGAAACCTCATTAGGATGCTGGTTCTTTTCTTTCTTGAAA
GTGAGTTACATGAACATGCAGCCTACTTGGTGGACAGTTTATGGGAGAGCTCTCAAGAACTGTTGAAAGA
CTGGGAATGTATGACAGAGTTGCTATTAGAAGAACCTGTTCAAGGAGAGGAAGCAATGTCTGATCGTCAA
GAGAGTGCTCTTATAGAGCTAATGGTTTGTACAATTCGTCAAGCTGCTGAGGCACATCCTCCAGTGGGAA
GGGGTACCGGCAAGAGAGTGCTAACTGCCAAAGAAAGGAAAACTCAAATTGATGATAGAAACAAATTGAC
TGAACATTTTATTATTACACTTCCTATGTTACTGTCAAAGTATTCTGCAGATGCAGAGAAGGTAGCAAAC
TTGCTACAAATCCCACAGTATTTTGATTTAGAAATCTACAGCACAGGTAGAATGGAAAAGCATCTGGATG
CTTTATTAAAACAGATTAAGTTTGTTGTGGAGAAACACGTAGAATCAGATGTTCTAGAAGCCTGCAGTAA
AACCTATAGTATCTTATGCAGTGAAGAATATACCATCCAGAACAGAGTTGACATAGCTCGAAGCCAGCTG
ATTGATGAGTTTGTAGATCGATTCAATCATTCTGTGGAAGACCTATTGCAAGAGGGAGAAGAAGCTGATG
ATGATGACATTTACAATGTTCTTTCTACATTAAAGCGGTTAACTTCTTTTCACAATGCACATGATCTCAC
AAAATGGGATCTCTTTGGTAATTGCTACAGATTATTGAAGACTGGAATTGAACATGGAGCCATGCCAGAA
CAGATAGTCGTGCAAGCACTGCAGTGTTCCCATTATTCGATTCTTTGGCAGTTGGTGAAAATTACTGATG
GCTCTCCTTCCAAAGAGGATTTGTTGGTATTGAGGAAAACGGTGAAATCCTTTTTGGCTGTTTGCCAGCA
GTGCCTGTCTAATGTTAATACTCCAGTGAAAGAACAGGCTTTCATGTTACTCTGTGATCTTCTGATGATT
TTCAGCCACCAATTAATGACAGGTGGCAGAGAGGGCCTTCAGCCTTTGGTGTTCAATCCAGATACTGGAC
TCCAATCTGAACTCCTCAGTTTTGTGATGGATCACGTTTTTATTGACCAAGACGAGGAGAACCAGAGCAT
GGAGGGTGATGAAGAAGATGAAGCTAATAAAATTGAGGCCTTACATAAAAGAAGGAATCTACTTGCTGCT
TTCAGCAAACTTATCATTTATGACATTGTTGACATGCATGCAGCTGCAGACATCTTCAAACACTACATGA
AGTATTACAATGACTATGGTGATATTATTAAGGAAACACTGAGTAAAACCAGGCAGATTGATAAAATTCA
GTGTGCCAAGACTCTCATTCTCAGTTTGCAACAGTTATTTAATGAACTTGTTCAAGAGCAAGGTCCCAAC
CTAGATAGGACATCTGCCCATGTCAGTGGCATTAAAGAACTGGCACGTCGCTTTGCCCTTACATTTGGAT
TGGACCAGATTAAGACACGAGAAGCAGTTGCCACACTTCACAAGGATGGCATAGAGTTTGCATTTAAATA
CCAAAATCAGAAAGGACAAGAGTATCCACCTCCTAATCTGGCTTTTCTTGAAGTACTAAGTGAATTTTCT
TCTAAACTTCTTCGACAGGACAAAAAGACAGTTCATTCATACCTAGAGAAATTCCTTACCGAGCAGATGA
TGGAAAGGAGGGAGGATGTATGGCTTCCACTCATCTCCTATAGAAATTCATTAGTCACTGGGGGTGAAGA
TGATAGAATGTCTGTGAACAGTGGAAGTAGCAGCAGCAAAACCTCATCAGTAAGGAATAAGAAAGGACGA
CCTCCACTTCATAAAAAACGAGTAGAAGATGAGAGTCTGGATAACACATGGCTAAACAGGACTGACACCA
TGATTCAGACTCCTGGCCCCCTGCCAGCACCACAACTCACATCCACTGTACTGCGGGAGAACAGTCGGCC
CATGGGAGACCAGATTCAAGAACCTGAGTCTGAACATGGTTCTGAACCAGACTTTTTACACAATCCTCAG
ATGCAGATCTCTTGGTTAGGCCAGCCGAAGTTAGAAGACTTAAATCGGAAGGACAGAACAGGAATGAACT
ACATGAAAGTGAGAACTGGAGTGAGGCATGCTGTTCGGGGTCTAATGGAGGAAGATGCTGAGCCCATCTT
TGAAGATGTGATGATGTCATCCCGAAGCCAGTTAGAAGATATGAATGAAGAATTTGAGGACACCATGGTT
ATTGATCTGCCTCCATCAAGAAATCGGCGAGAGAGAGCTGAGCTAAGGCCAGACTTCTTTGACTCTGCAG
CTATCATAGAAGATGATTCAGGATTTGGAATGCCTATGTTCGTTTCTCTCGAGCCAACCACTGAGGATCT
GTACTTTCAGAGCGATAACGATGGATCCGAAATCGGTACTGGCTTTCCATTCGACCCCCATTATGTGGAA
GTCCTGGGCGAGCGCATGCACTACGTCGATGTTGGTCCGCGCGATGGCACCCCTGTGCTGTTCCTGCACG
GTAACCCGACCTCCTCCTACGTGTGGCGCAACATCATCCCGCATGTTGCACCGACCCATCGCTGCATTGC
TCCAGACCTGATCGGTATGGGCAAATCCGACAAACCAGACCTGGGTTATTTCTTCGACGACCACGTCCGC
TTCATGGATGCCTTCATCGAAGCCCTGGGTCTGGAAGAGGTCGTCCTGGTCATTCACGACTGGGGCTCCG
CTCTGGGTTTCCACTGGGCCAAGCGCAATCCAGAGCGCGTCAAAGGTATTGCATTTATGGAGTTCATCCG
CCCTATCCCGACCTGGGACGAATGGCCAGAATTTGCCCGCGAGACCTTCCAGGCCTTCCGCACCACCGAC
GTCGGCCGCAAGCTGATCATCGATCAGAACGTTTTTATCGAGGGTACGCTGCCGATGGGTGTCGTCCGCC
CGCTGACTGAAGTCGAGATGGACCATTACCGCGAGCCGTTCCTGAATCCTGTTGACCGCGAGCCACTGTG
GCGCTTCCCAAACGAGCTGCCAATCGCCGGTGAGCCAGCGAACATCGTCGCGCTGGTCGAAGAATACATG
GACTGGCTGCACCAGTCCCCTGTCCCGAAGCTGCTGTTCTGGGGCACCCCAGGCGTTCTGATCCCACCGG
CCGAAGCCGCTCGCCTGGCCAAAAGCCTGCCTAACTGCAAGGCTGTGGACATCGGCCCGGGTCTGAATCT
GCTGCAAGAAGACAACCCGGACCTGATCGGCAGCGAGATCGCGCGCTGGCTGTCTACTCTGGAGATTTCC
GGTTAATAGAATTCTAGAGTCGACCTGCAGGCATGCAAGCTGATTTGGCTGCTGCCACCGCTGAGCAAGG
CCGCTTCGAGCAGACATGATAAGATACATTGATGAGTTTGGACAAACCACAACTAGAATGCAGTGAAAAA
AATGCTTTATTTGTGAAATTTGTGATGCTATTGCTTTATTTGTAACCATTATAAGCTGCAATAAACAAGT
TAACAACAACAATTGCATTCATTTTATGTTTCAGGTTCAGGGGGAGATGTGGGAGGTTTTTTTAAGCAAG
TAAAACCTCTACAAATGTGGTAAAATCTTAATTAAGAATTCTAATATAACTTCGTATAGCATACATTATA
CGAAGTTATGGATCCACTGTTGACAATTAATCATCGGCATAGTATATCGGCATAGTATAATACGACAAGG
TGAGGAACTAAACCCAGGAGGCAGATCATGATTGAACAAGATGGATTGCACGCAGGTTCTCCGGCCGCTT
GGGTGGAGAGGCTATTCGGCTATGACTGGGCACAACAGACAATCGGCTGCTCTGATGCCGCCGTGTTCCG
GCTGTCAGCGCAGGGGCGCCCGGTTCTTTTTGTCAAGACCGACCTGTCCGGTGCCCTGAATGAACTGCAG
GACGAGGCAGCGCGGCTATCGTGGCTGGCCACGACGGGCGTTCCTTGCGCAGCTGTGCTCGACGTTGTCA
CTGAAGCGGGAAGGGACTGGCTGCTATTGGGCGAAGTGCCGGGGCAGGATCTCCTGTCATCTCACCTTGC
TCCTGCCGAGAAAGTATCCATCATGGCTGATGCAATGCGGCGGCTGCATACGCTTGATCCGGCTACCTGC
CCATTCGACCACCAAGCGAAACATCGCATCGAGCGAGCACGTACTCGGATGGAAGCCGGTCTTGTCGATC
AGGATGATCTGGACGAAGAGCATCAGGGGCTCGCGCCAGCCGAACTGTTCGCCAGGCTCAAGGCGCGCAT
GCCCGACGGCGAGGATCTCGTCGTGACCCATGGCGATGCCTGCTTGCCGAATATCATGGTGGAAAATGGC
CGCTTTTCTGGATTCATCGACTGTGGCCGGCTGGGTGTGGCGGACCGCTATCAGGACATAGCGTTGGCTA
CCCGTGATATTGCTGAAGAGCTTGGCGGCGAATGGGCTGACCGCTTCCTCGTGCTTTACGGTATCGCCGC
TCCCGATTCGCAGCGCATCGCCTTCTATCGCCTTCTTGACGAGTTCTTCTGATTCGAAATGACCGACCAA
GCGACGCCCAACCGGTATCAGCTCACTCAAAGGCGGTAATACGGTTATCCACAGAATCAGGGGATAACGC
AGGAAAGAACATGTGAGCAAAAGGCCAGCAAAAGGCCAGGAACCGTAAAAAGGCCGCGTTGCTGGCGTTT
TTCCATAGGCTCCGCCCCCCTGACGAGCATCACAAAAATCGACGCTCAAGTCAGAGGTGGCGAAACCCGA
CAGGACTATAAAGATACCAGGCGTTTCCCCCTGGAAGCTCCCTCGTGCGCTCTCCTGTTCCGACCCTGCC
GCTTACCGGATACCTGTCCGCCTTTCTCCCTTCGGGAAGCGTGGCGCTTTCTCATAGCTCACGCTGTAGG
TATCTCAGTTCGGTGTAGGTCGTTCGCTCCAAGCTGGGCTGTGTGCACGAACCCCCCGTTCAGCCCGACC
GCTGCGCCTTATCCGGTAACTATCGTCTTGAGTCCAACCCGGTAAGACACGACTTATCGCCACTGGCAGC
AGCCACTGGTAACAGGATTAGCAGAGCGAGGTATGTAGGCGGTGCTACAGAGTTCTTGAAGTGGTGGCCT
AACTACGGCTACACTAGAAGGACAGTATTTGGTATCTGCGCTCTGCTGAAGCCAGTTACCTTCGGAAAAA
GAGTTGGTAGCTCTTGATCCGGCAAACAAACCACCGCTGGTAGCGGTGGTTTTTTTGTTTGCAAGCAGCA
GATTACGCGCAGAAAAAAAGGATTTCAAGAAGATCCTTTGATCTTTTCTACGGGGTCTGACGCTCAGTGG
AACGAAAACTCACGTTAAGGGATTTTGGTCATGAGATTATCAAAAAGGATCTTCACCTAGATCCTTTTAT
AGTCCGGAATCGTCACACAAAAAACCAACACACAGATGTAATGAAAATAAAGATATTTTATTGCGGCCAT
CGTGATGGCTAGAGTTTAGCCCTCCCACACATAACCAGAGGGCAGCAATTCACGAATCCCAACTGCCGTC
GGCTGTCCATCACTGTCCTTCACTATGGCTTTGATCCCAGGATGCAGATCGAGAAGCACCTGTCGGCACC
GTCCGCAGGGGCTCAAGATGCCCCTGTTCTCATTTCCGATCGCGACGATACAAGTCAGGTTGCCAGCTGC
CGCAGCAGCAGCAGTGCCCAGCACCACGAGTTCTGCACAAGGTCCCCCAGTAAAATGATATACATTGACA
CCAGTGAAGATGCGGCCGTCGCTAGAGAGAGCTGCGCTGGCGACGCTGTAGTCTTCAGAGATGGGGATGC
TGTTGATTGTAGCCGTTGCTCTTTCAATGAGGGTGGATTCTTCTTGAGACAAAGGCTTGGCCATGGTGGC
GCTAGTGTCAGAAGAATCGAGCTTTTTGCAAAAGCCTAGGCCTCCAAAAAAGCCTCCTCACTACTTCTGG
AATAGCTCAGAGGCCGAGGCGGCCTCGGCCTCTGCATAAATAAAAAAAATTAGTCAGCCATGGGGCGGAG
AATGGGCGGAACTGGGCGGAGTTAGGGGCGGGATGGGCGGAGTTAGGGGCGGGACTATGGTTGCTGACTA
ATTGAGATGCATGCTTTGCATACTTCTGCCTGCTGGGGAGCCTGGGGACTTTCCACACCTGGTTGCTGAC
TAATTGAGATGCATGCTTTGCATACTTCTGCCTGCTGGGGAGCCTGGGGACTTTCCACACCCTAACTGAC
ACACATTCCACAGCTGGTTCTTTCCGCCTCAGAAGGTACCTAACCAAGTTCCTCTTTCAGAGGTTATTTC
AGGCCATGGTGCTGCGCAAGACGCGTTAATTAAGACGT
